>Addgene plasmid #250541 | pCS2_drePum1_HA_dreAdar1 | addgene full sequence | sequence record 498180 | Addgene NGS Result
CGCCATTCTGCCTGGGGACGTCGGAGCAAGCTTGATTTAGGTGACACTATAGAATACAAGCTACTTGTTC
TTTTTGCAGATGGACTACAAGGACGATGACAGCGTAGCGTGTGTGTTGAAGAGGAAAGCTGTGCTCTGGC
AGGATTCGTTCAGCCCCCACCTGAGACTGCCTCCCCCTGACAGGCCATTACCCAGCATGCCTGTGGTGCT
GAGTGCTGCGGGCCACACCCCTCAACCCGGCCCTTCTCCTCAGGCCCCTGCCCCGACACAGGGAGCCGGA
CGATCGCAAGATGACGCAATGGTGGATTATTTCTTTCAGCGGCAGCACGGGGACCAGCCCGGATACAACA
ACTGCAAACACCGCTGGCCGACCGGCGACAATATTCATGCAGACAACCAGGTACGATCCATGGATGAGCT
AAATCATGACTTCCAGGCACTGGCACTGGAGGGTCGGGCCATGGGAGAGCAGCTCCTTACTGGGAAGAAG
TTTTGGGAAACTGATGATTCAGGGAAAGATGGACCAAAAGGGATCTTTCTGGACCAGTGGAGAGACAGCG
CTTGGGGAGCCTCTGATCACTCAGTGTCTCAGCCAATCATGGTGCAGCGCCGACCGGGTCAGGGCTTCCA
CGGAGTGGGAGAGGCGGGATCTGTGCTGTCGCCGCGGTCCGAGAGCGGTGGGTTAGGGGTTTCCATGGTG
GAGTATGTGCTCAGCTCCTCACCTGCTGAGAAGATGGACTCGTGTCTGCGCAAAGGAGCCTATGGTCCAA
GAGATTCAGAGGCTGATGACCCTGAGAAAAGGGTGGAACAAAAACCCAAGACAACGTTTGACCCCGAACG
AAAGGAACTGAAGGAGACCGAACCAGATGTTTTGGATAATCCTAATGGACTGCCCAATCAGAATGGACTT
GATGTGGATGTTAAAGATTTTAGTCGGACCCCTGGAAATTGCCCTCCAACTGGTCAAGAGGTGGAGTTGG
GAGGACCAGAGATGGTAGGAGGTGCAGGGCCGAAACCAGCCGAGGAGTTTTCAAATGTTGAAACCCAAAA
TGTGACCCTGGACCCCATGGAGTCAGTGTCTATGGAGACTTTGCAGTTCGAGTACCCTGGAGGACAGTTG
CCGCTTGACTCCACAGCTGCTACCGTCGGCCTGTTTGACTACAACTCCCCTCAGCAGCTGTTCCAGAGAC
CCAATGCTCTGGCAGTCCAGCAGCTGACCGCAGCCCAGCAGCAGCAGTACGCGCTCGCCGCAGCCCAACA
GCCACACATTGGTTTGGCTCCAGCTGCATTTGTACCGAATCCGTACATCATCAGCGCTGCTCCGCCCGGC
ACCGACCCGTATGCTGCAGGACTCGCTGCTGCCGCCACTCTAGGCCCAGCGGTGATGCCCCCTCAGTACT
ATGGAGTGACTCCATGGGGAGTGTATCCTGCCAACCTGTTCCAGCAGCAGGCTGCCACGCCATCCAACTC
GGCCAACCAGCAGTCAGCAGCGCAGAACCAGCAGAACCAACAGCAGGTGATGCGTGCAGGTGGAAACCAG
CGACCTCTCACTCCAAGTCAAGGACAGCAGGGTCAGCAGACGGAGCAGCTCGTAGCGGCAGCAGCTGTGA
ACTCGGCATTGGCTTTTGGGCAGGGTCTGGCAGCAGGTGTACCAGGTTATCCAGTGTTGGCTCCTGCTGC
ATATTATGACCAGACAGGTGCACTTGTGGTGAATACAGGAGCTCGTGGAGGACCCGTTCGACTTATGGCC
CCCGCATCAGTAATCATCAGCCCATCAGCCGCAGTGGCTGCTGCCGCCGCTTCAGCAGGAGGGGCGAATG
CAGGTCTCGGTGGTGGAGCCAGCGGTGCGTTTCGTGCATTGAGTTCCCAGCAGGCTCCTGGGCAGCAAGG
GAGCGGGGCTTTGGGAGGAAGCTCTTTTTATGGGAGCGGATCTCCGAGCTCCTCTTCACAGAGCTCCTCC
CTGTTCTCCCAAGGCTCCGCTCAGCCGGGAAACACCTCACTCGGATTCAATGCCAACCCAACATCATCTC
TCGGAGCCACGCTTGGAGCAGCACTCGGGGGTTTTGGCACGGCAGTGGCTAATTCCAGTTCCAGCGGGTC
TCGTCGGGATTCTCTGACGGGCAGCTCTGATCTGTACAAGCGGACAGCCAGCAGCCTCACTCCTATTGGC
CATGGAGCCTTTTACAACGGCCTCAGCTTTAGCTCCTCCCCTGGTCCGGTTGGCATGCCGCTTCCAAACC
AAGGCCCCTCCCACTCTCTCACCCCACCACCCTCGCTCTCAACTCATGGATCCTCAAGCAGTCTTAATCT
TGGTGGACTGACCAATGGCAGTGGGCGCTTCATCTCAGCAGCTCCTGGAGCGGAGGCGAAGTACCGCAGC
GCCACCACCGGCTCGTCTCTCTTCAGTCCCAGCAGTCAGCTCTTCCCCTCGTCACGGCTGCGCTACGGGA
TGTCTGACGTGATGCCGTCGGGACGCAGCCGTCTGCTGGAGGACTTCAGAAACAACCGCTACCCCAACCT
GCAGCTGAGAGAGATCGCAGGACACGTCATGGAGTTCTCTCAGGACCAGCACGGCTCCAGGTTTATTCAG
CTGAAATTGGAGAGAGCAAGTCCTGCAGAGCGTCAGCTGGTCTTCAATGAGATCCTGCAGGCCGCCTACC
AGCTCATGGTTGATGTGTTTGGAAATTATGTCATCCAGAAGTTCTTTGAGTTTGGCAGTCTGGACCAGAA
GCTGGCGCTGGCCGAGCGGATTCGTGGTCATGTGTTATCCCTGGCGCTGCAGATGTACGGCTGCAGAGTC
ATTCAGAAAGCCCTGGAGTTCATCCCCTCCGACCAGCAAGTCATTAATGAGATGGTTCGGGAGCTCGACG
GACACGTGTTAAAGTGTGTGAAGGATCAAAACGGCAATCATGTGGTGCAGAAATGCATTGAGTGTGTTCA
GCCTCATGCTCTTCAGTTCATCATTGATGCCTTCAAAGGACAGGTGTTTGCTCTGTCCACACACCCATAT
GGCTGTCGGGTGATCCAGCGTATTCTGGAGCACTGCCTGCCCGAGCAGACTTTATCCATCCTGGAGGAAA
TCCATCAGCACACCGAGCAGCTGGTGCAGGATCAGTATGGGAATTATGTAATCCAGCACGTGTTGGAGCA
CGGCCGCGCTGAGGACAAGAGCAAGATTGTATCTGAAATCCGAGGAAATGTTTTGGGGCTCAGCCAGCAT
AAGTTTGCCAGTAATGTGGTGGAGAAGTGTGTGACCCACTCTCTGCGTGCCGAACGGGCCATGCTGATCG
ATGAGGTGTGCAGTATGGCGGACGGGCCACACAGTGCCTTATACACCATGATGAAGGACCAGTACGCAAA
CTATGTTGTGCAGAAGATGATCGATGTGGCCGAGCCAACACAACGAAAGATTGTAATGCACAAGATCCGG
CCCCATATTGCGACGCTGAGGAAGTACACGTACGGAAAGCACATTTTGGCCAAGCTGGAGAAGTACTACA
TGAAGAACGGTGTTGACCTGGGCCCGCTCTGCGCTCCTCCCAATGGCATCATGCCATACGATGTTCCAGA
TTACGCTGGCGGACAGCTGGACCAAACACCGTCCCGACAGCCAATCCCCAGGGAGGGACTTCAGCTGCAT
TTGCCCCAGGTCCTCGCGGATGCGGTCTCTCGTTTAGTTGTGGATAAGTTCAGCGAGCTGACAGACAACT
TCTCGTCTCCACATGCACGGCGGAAAGTCCTGGCAGGAGTTGTCATGACAACCGGTAAGGATGTGATGGA
CGCTCAGGTGATTTGTGTGACGACGGGAACCAAGTGTATAAACGGAGAGTACATGAGCGATCGAGGACTG
GCCCTTAATGACTGCCATGCTGAGATCATCGCACGGCGCTCACTCATTAGATACCTGTACAATCAGCTGG
AATACTTCCTCAGCGACAGCACTGAAGAACATGAGAAATCCATATTCAGATGGTGCAGTGAACATGGCTA
CCGGCTAAAAGATGATATTCAATTCCATCTGTATATCAGCACGTCGCCCTGTGGAGACGCCCGGATCTTC
TCCCCTCATGAGGCTGGTGCCGAGGACCAGGGTGACCGACATCCAAACCGCAAGGCCCGTGGACAACTAC
GAACCAAGATTGAGTCTGGAGAAGGAACGATACCTGTTCGTACGAGTAACACCATTCAGACTTGGGATGG
AGTCCTGCAGGGAGAGCGACTGCTAACCATGTCATGCAGTGACAAAATTGCCAGATGGAACGTGATCGGA
GTACAGGGATCTCTTCTGAGTTACTTCACAGAGCCCATCTATTTCTCCAGTTTAATTCTGGGAAGTCTGT
ATCATGCTGACCATCTTTCCAGAGCCATGTACCAGCGCATCGCAGACATGGATGATATTCCCCCGCCATT
CAGAATCAACAGACCACTTCTTAGCGGTATCAGTAACACAGAAGCAAGGCAACCTGGGAAAGCTCCTAAT
TTCAGCGTCAACTGGACAGTAGGAGACCAGGGGTTGGAGATCATTAACGCAACCACAGGAAAAGATGACC
TCGGAAGACAGTCGCAACTTTGCAAACACGCTCTTTACAGTCGTTGGGTCTGTCTACATGCAAAGCTCAG
TGAGACTCTGCGGATCCGAGGATCTCGGCCTGGCTCCTACCACGAGGCAAAACAAGGGGCGGTCGAGTAT
CATGAGGCGAAACAGACTCTTTTCAAAGCTTTCTACAAAGCGGGACTGGGAGCATGGGTGGAAAAACCCA
TCGAACAAGACCAGTTTTCCCTTACTCCCTAGCAAGGCCTCTCGAGCCTCTAGAACTATAGTGAGTCGTA
TTACGTAGATCCAGACATGATAAGATACATTGATGAGTTTGGACAAACCACAACTAGAATGCAGTGAAAA
AAATGCTTTATTTGTGAAATTTGTGATGCTATTGCTTTATTTGTAACCATTATAAGCTGCAATAAACAAG
TTAACAACAACAATTGCATTCATTTTATGTTTCAGGTTCAGGGGGAGGTGTGGGAGGTTTTTTAATTCGC
GGCCGCGGCGCCAATGCATTGGGCCCGGTACCCAGCTTTTGTTCCCTTTAGTGAGGGTTAATTGCGCGCT
TGGCGTAATCATGGTCATAGCTGTTTCCTGTGTGAAATTGTTATCCGCTCACAATTCCACACAACATACG
AGCCGGGAGCATAAAGTGTAAAGCCTGGGGTGCCTAATGAGTGAGCTAACTCACATTAATTGCGTTGCGC
TCACTGCCCGCTTTCCAGTCGGGAAACCTGTCGTGCCAGCTGCATTAATGAATCGGCCAACGCGCGGGGA
GAGGCGGTTTGCGTATTGGGCGCTCTTCCGCTTCCTCGCTCACTGACTCGCTGCGCTCGGTCGTTCGGCT
GCGGCGAGCGGTATCAGCTCACTCAAAGGCGGTAATACGGTTATCCACAGAATCAGGGGATAACGCAGGA
AAGAACATGTGAGCAAAAGGCCAGCAAAAGGCCAGGAACCGTAAAAAGGCCGCGTTGCTGGCGTTTTTCC
ATAGGCTCCGCCCCCCTGACGAGCATCACAAAAATCGACGCTCAAGTCAGAGGTGGCGAAACCCGACAGG
ACTATAAAGATACCAGGCGTTTCCCCCTGGAAGCTCCCTCGTGCGCTCTCCTGTTCCGACCCTGCCGCTT
ACCGGATACCTGTCCGCCTTTCTCCCTTCGGGAAGCGTGGCGCTTTCTCATAGCTCACGCTGTAGGTATC
TCAGTTCGGTGTAGGTCGTTCGCTCCAAGCTGGGCTGTGTGCACGAACCCCCCGTTCAGCCCGACCGCTG
CGCCTTATCCGGTAACTATCGTCTTGAGTCCAACCCGGTAAGACACGACTTATCGCCACTGGCAGCAGCC
ACTGGTAACAGGATTAGCAGAGCGAGGTATGTAGGCGGTGCTACAGAGTTCTTGAAGTGGTGGCCTAACT
ACGGCTACACTAGAAGAACAGTATTTGGTATCTGCGCTCTGCTGAAGCCAGTTACCTTCGGAAAAAGAGT
TGGTAGCTCTTGATCCGGCAAACAAACCACCGCTGGTAGCGGTGGTTTTTTTGTTTGCAAGCAGCAGATT
ACGCGCAGAAAAAAAGGATCTCAAGAAGATCCTTTGATCTTTTCTACGGGGTCTGACGCTCAGTGGAACG
AAAACTCACGTTAAGGGATTTTGGTCATGAGATTATCAAAAAGGATCTTCACCTAGATCCTTTTAAATTA
AAAATGAAGTTTTAAATCAATCTAAAGTATATATGAGTAAACTTGGTCTGACAGTTACCAATGCTTAATC
AGTGAGGCACCTATCTCAGCGATCTGTCTATTTCGTTCATCCATAGTTGCCTGACTCCCCGTCGTGTAGA
TAACTACGATACGGGAGGGCTTACCATCTGGCCCCAGTGCTGCAATGATACCGCGAGACCCACGCTCACC
GGCTCCAGATTTATCAGCAATAAACCAGCCAGCCGGAAGGGCCGAGCGCAGAAGTGGTCCTGCAACTTTA
TCCGCCTCCATCCAGTCTATTAATTGTTGCCGGGAAGCTAGAGTAAGTAGTTCGCCAGTTAATAGTTTGC
GCAACGTTGTTGCCATTGCTACAGGCATCGTGGTGTCACGCTCGTCGTTTGGTATGGCTTCATTCAGCTC
CGGTTCCCAACGATCAAGGCGAGTTACATGATCCCCCATGTTGTGCAAAAAAGCGGTTAGCTCCTTCGGT
CCTCCGATCGTTGTCAGAAGTAAGTTGGCCGCAGTGTTATCACTCATGGTTATGGCAGCACTGCATAATT
CTCTTACTGTCATGCCATCCGTAAGATGCTTTTCTGTGACTGGTGAGTACTCAACCAAGTCATTCTGAGA
ATAGTGTATGCGGCGACCGAGTTGCTCTTGCCCGGCGTCAATACGGGATAATACCGCGCCACATAGCAGA
ACTTTAAAAGTGCTCATCATTGGAAAACGTTCTTCGGGGCGAAAACTCTCAAGGATCTTACCGCTGTTGA
GATCCAGTTCGATGTAACCCACTCGTGCACCCAACTGATCTTCAGCATCTTTTACTTTCACCAGCGTTTC
TGGGTGAGCAAAAACAGGAAGGCAAAATGCCGCAAAAAAGGGAATAAGGGCGACACGGAAATGTTGAATA
CTCATACTCTTCCTTTTTCAATATTATTGAAGCATTTATCAGGGTTATTGTCTCATGAGCGGATACATAT
TTGAATGTATTTAGAAAAATAAACAAATAGGGGTTCCGCGCACATTTCCCCGAAAAGTGCCACCTAAATT
GTAAGCGTTAATATTTTGTTAAAATTCGCGTTAAATTTTTGTTAAATCAGCTCATTTTTTAACCAATAGG
CCGAAATCGGCAAAATCCCTTATAAATCAAAAGAATAGACCGAGATAGGGT
[37 nt withheld, positions 7402-7438]
AAAGAACGTGGACTCCAACGTCAAAGG
[49 nt withheld, positions 7466-7514]
T
[91 nt withheld, positions 7516-7606]
G
[124 nt withheld, positions 7608-7731]
CCCATTCGCCATTCAGGCTGCGCAACTGTTGGGAAGGGCGATCGGTGCGGGCCTCTTCGCTATTACGCCA
GTCGACCGCCAATTCAATATGGCGTATATGGACTCATGCCAATTCAATATGGTGGATCTGGACCTGTGCC
AATTCAATATGGCGTATATGGACTCGTGCCAATTCAATATGGTGGATCTGGACCCCAGCCAATTCAATAT
GGCGGACTTGGCACCATGCCAATTCAATATGGCGGACCTGGCACTGTGCCAACTGGGGAGGGGTCTACTT
GGCACGGTGCCAAGTTTGAGGAGGGGTCTTGGCCCTGTGCCAAGTCCGCCATATTGAATTGGCATGGTGC
CAATAATGGCGGCCATATTGGCTATATGCCAGGATCAATATATAGGCAATATCCAATATGGCCCTATGCC
AATATGGCTATTGGCCAGGTTCAATACTATGTATTGGCCCTATGCCATATAGTATTCCATATATGGGTTT
TCCTATTGACGTAGATAGCCCCTCCCAATGGGCGGTCCCATATACCATATATGGGGCTTCCTAATACCGC
CCATAGCCACTCCCCCATTGACGTCAATGGTCTCTATATATGGTCTTTCCTATTGACGTCATATGGGCGG
TCCTATTGACGTATATGGCGCCTCCCCCATTGACGTCAATTACGGTAAATGGCCCGCCTGGCTCAATGCC
CATTGACGTCAATAGGACCACCCACCATTGACGTCAATGGGATGGCTCATTGCCCATTCATATCCGTTCT
CACGCCCCCTATTGACGTCAATGACGGTAAATGGCCCACTTGGCAGTACATCAATATCTATTAATAGTAA
CTTGGCAAGTACATTACTATTGGAAGTACGCCAGGGTACATTGGCAGTACTCCCATTGACGTCAATGGCG
GTAAATGGCCCGCGATGGCTGCCAAGTACATCCCCATTGACGTCAATGGGGAGGGGCAATGACGCAAATG
GGCGTTCCATTGACGTAAATGGGCGGTAGGCGTGCCTAATGGGAGGTCTATATAAGCAATGCTCGTTTAG
GGAAC
Features (pLannotate 1.2.2; 19 found; start..end, strand, type, name):
     35..53      +  promoter       SP6 promoter: promoter for bacteriophage SP6 RNA polymerase
     64..80      +  5'UTR          Xenopus globin 5'-UTR (fragment): translational enhancer from the 5'-UTR of the major beta-globin gene of Xenopus laevis
     80..96      +  CDS            5xFLAG (fragment): five tandem FLAG® epitope tags
    101..3553    +  CDS            Pum1: PUM1_MOUSE - Also known as Kiaa0099 From Mus musculus (Mouse).
   3554..3577    +  CDS            3xHA (fragment): three tandem HA epitope tags
   3584..4789    +  CDS            Adarb1 (fragment): RED1_MOUSE - Also known as Adar2, Red1. Experimental evidence at protein level: Swiss-Prot protein existence level 1. Catalyzes the hydrolytic deamination of adenosine to inosine in double-stranded RNA (dsRNA) referred to as A-to-I RNA editing. This may affect gene expression and function in a number of ways that include mRNA translation by changing codons and hence the amino acid sequence of proteins; pre-mRNA splicing by altering splice site recognition sequences; RNA stability by changing sequences involved in nuclease recognition; genetic stability in the case of RNA virus genomes by chang
   4816..4833    -  promoter       T7 promoter (fragment): promoter for bacteriophage T7 RNA polymerase
   4838..4972    -  polyA_signal   SV40 poly(A) signal: SV40 polyadenylation signal
   5085..5103    -  promoter       T3 promoter: promoter for bacteriophage T3 RNA polymerase
   5148..5164    -  protein_bind   lac operator: The lac repressor binds to the lac operator to inhibit transcription in E. coli. This inhibition can be relieved by adding lactose or isopropyl-β-D-thiogalactopyranoside (IPTG). lac repressor encoded by lacI
   5172..5202    -  promoter       lac promoter: promoter for the E. coli lac operon
   5217..5238    -  protein_bind   CAP binding site: CAP binding activates transcription in the presence of cAMP. E. coli catabolite activator protein
   5251..5343    -  CDS            lacI (fragment): lac repressor; lacI; The lac repressor binds to the lac operator to inhibit transcription in E. coli. This inhibition can be relieved by adding lactose or isopropyl-β-D-thiogalactopyranoside (IPTG).
   5526..6114    -  rep_origin     ori: high-copy-number ColE1/pMB1/pBR322/pUC origin of replication
   6285..7145    -  CDS            AmpR: β-lactamase; bla; confers resistance to ampicillin, carbenicillin, and related antibiotics
   7146..7250    -  promoter       AmpR promoter: bla
   7303..7731    -  rep_origin     f1 ori (sequence partly withheld): f1 bacteriophage origin of replication; arrow indicates direction of (+) strand synthesis
   7736..7802    -  CDS            lacZα (fragment): LacZα fragment of β-galactosidase; lacZ fragment
   7809..8786    +  promoter       CMV IE94 promoter: enhancer/promoter region of simian cytomegalovirus major immediate early transcription unit IE94
