[The description below was written by a language model from this plasmid's Addgene catalogue record and pLannotate feature annotations shown in this document.]
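Description:
pCS2_drePum1_HA_dreAdar1 is an 8,786 nt pCS2-based plasmid for producing a fusion of zebrafish Pum1, a Pumilio-family RNA-binding protein, to the catalytic (deaminase) domain of zebrafish Adar1. It is maintained in E. coli through a high-copy ColE1/pUC-type origin and selected with ampicillin via the β-lactamase gene. An f1 origin and remnants of the lac region (lac promoter and operator, lacZα and lacI fragments) are carried over from the backbone. The insert was introduced by Gateway cloning.

The expression unit has the dual-purpose pCS2 layout. A simian CMV IE94 enhancer/promoter sits immediately upstream of an SP6 promoter across the circular junction, so the same open reading frame can be transcribed in vertebrate cells after transfection or copied into mRNA in vitro with SP6 polymerase. A short Xenopus β-globin 5'-UTR fragment precedes the coding region. A small match to FLAG tag sequence is annotated just before Pum1, although the catalogue entry does not mention a FLAG tag. The Pum1 coding sequence is followed by a short HA epitope segment that serves as linker and detection tag, then by the deaminase domain, with an SV40 polyadenylation signal downstream. The annotation software labels the two protein segments by their closest mouse homologues (Pum1 and Adarb1/Adar2), but the record identifies both as zebrafish sequences, the latter as Adar1. T7 and T3 promoters flank the poly(A) region in the reverse orientation.

Tethering an adenosine-to-inosine editing domain to an RNA-binding protein allows RNAs bound by that protein to be marked by nearby editing. This fits the associated work on quantitative in vivo profiling of RNA-binding protein interactions.
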