Addgene plasmid #250541: pCS2_drePum1_HA_dreAdar1
Purpose: In vitro transcription (SP6 promotor) or mammalian expression (CMV promotor) of zebrafish Pum1 fused to the catalytic domain of zebrafish Adar1
Depositing lab: Daniel Cifuentes. Depositing organization: Boston University Medical Campus. Publication: RBPscan: A quantitative in vivo tool for profiling RNA-binding protein interactions. Kretov DA, Sanborn O, McIsaac T, Park E, Imrat I, Wu S, Regis M, Harvey LM, Cifuentes D. Mol Cell. 2026 Feb 6:S1097-2765(26)00023-7. doi: 10.1016/j.molcel.2026.01.003. PubMed 41653923.
Backbone
  Vector backbone: pCS2
  Vector type: Synthetic Biology
Growth in bacteria
  Bacterial resistance: Ampicillin, 100 μg/mL
  Growth temperature: 37°C
  Growth strain: DH5alpha
  Copy number: High Copy
Gene/Insert
  Gene/Insert name: drePum1_HA_dreAdar1
  Species: D. rerio (zebrafish)
  Cloning method: Gateway Cloning
Terms and licenses: Academic/Nonprofit Terms; Industry Terms: Not Available to Industry
How to cite: pCS2_drePum1_HA_dreAdar1 was a gift from Daniel Cifuentes (Addgene plasmid # 250541 ; http://n2t.net/addgene:250541 ; RRID:Addgene_250541)
